Addgene plasmid #87739: pET151-Vta1(280-330) S278C
Purpose: Bacterial expression of a VSL domain variant of S. cerevisiae Vta1
Depositing lab: Chris Hill. Depositing organization: University of Utah. Publication: Structural Basis of Protein Translocation by the Vps4-Vta1 AAA ATPase. Monroe N, Han H, Shen PS, Sundquist WI, Hill CP. Elife. 2017 Apr 5;6. pii: e24487. doi: 10.7554/eLife.24487. PubMed 28379137.
Backbone
  Vector backbone: pET151
  Backbone manufacturer: Invitrogen
  Backbone size w/o insert (bp): 5700
  Total vector size (bp): 5913
  Vector type: Bacterial Expression
Growth in bacteria
  Bacterial resistance: Ampicillin, 100 μg/mL
  Growth temperature: 37°C
  Growth strain: DH5alpha
  Copy number: Low Copy
Gene/Insert
  Gene/Insert name: Vacuolar protein sorting-associated protein Vta1 (alt name: Vta1)
  Species: S. cerevisiae (budding yeast)
  Insert size (bp): 162
  Mutation: deleted amino acids 1-277, mutated Ser 278 to Cys
  GenBank ID: NM_001182068 NC_001144.5
  Entrez Gene: VTA1 (a.k.a. YLR181C)
  Promoter: T7
  Tag / fusion protein: 6xHis-V5-TEV (N terminal on backbone)
  Cloning method: Ligation Independent Cloning
  Sequencing primers: 5′ TAATACGACTCACTATAGG; 3′ GCTAGTTATTGCTCAGCGG
Terms and licenses: Academic/Nonprofit Terms; Industry Terms: Not Available to Industry
How to cite: pET151-Vta1(280-330) S278C was a gift from Chris Hill (Addgene plasmid # 87739 ; http://n2t.net/addgene:87739 ; RRID:Addgene_87739)
