[The description below was written by a language model from this plasmid's Addgene catalogue record and pLannotate feature annotations shown in this document.]
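Description:
pET151-Vta1(280-330) S278C is a bacterial expression plasmid built on the Invitrogen pET151 backbone for producing a short C-terminal fragment of Saccharomyces cerevisiae Vta1 in E. coli. It is about 5.9 kb in total and is propagated under ampicillin selection through the β-lactamase gene. Replication comes from a pBR322-type ColE1 origin accompanied by the bom region and the rop gene. Rop restrains copy number, which fits the low-copy designation in the record. Several tetracycline-resistance fragments in the annotation are non-functional remnants of the pBR322 lineage.

The expression cassette uses a T7 promoter followed directly by a lac operator and the T7 gene 10 ribosome binding site, and it ends at the T7 terminator. The plasmid also carries lacI, so transcription is repressed until induction with IPTG, and expression requires a host that supplies T7 RNA polymerase. The backbone contributes an N-terminal 6xHis–V5–TEV leader, giving an affinity handle, an epitope tag and a protease site for removing the tags after purification. The feature table annotates the V5 and TEV elements but does not call the His tag separately.

The 162 bp insert was introduced by ligation-independent cloning. It lacks residues 1–277 and has Ser278 changed to Cys, leaving the VSL domain, the region of this Vps4 cofactor named in the stated purpose. The plasmid name cites residues 280–330, while the mutation field places the start at residue 278. The record does not state why the cysteine was introduced. A short annotated "SET1" match just upstream of the terminator is probably T7 gene 10-derived backbone sequence rather than part of the expressed protein.
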