Features (pLannotate 1.2.2; 21 found; start..end, strand, type, name):
    209..227     +  promoter       T7 promoter: promoter for bacteriophage T7 RNA polymerase
    228..252     +  protein_bind   lac operator: The lac repressor binds to the lac operator to inhibit transcription in E. coli. This inhibition can be relieved by adding lactose or isopropyl-β-D-thiogalactopyranoside (IPTG). lac repressor encoded by lacI
    267..289     +  RBS            RBS: efficient ribosome binding site from bacteriophage T7 gene 10 (Olins and Rangwala, 1989)
    318..359     +  CDS            V5 tag: epitope tag from simian virus 5
    360..379     +  CDS            TEV site (fragment): tobacco etch virus (TEV) protease recognition and cleavage site
    384..539     +  CDS            VTA1 (fragment): VTA1_YEAST - Experimental evidence at protein level: Swiss-Prot protein existence level 1. Has a role in the formation of the multivesicular body (MVB). Required for the sorting of lipids to form intralumenal vesicles and for fluid-phase transport to the vacuole. Required for sorting the plasma membrane proteins STE2 and STE3 into the MVB. Acts a cofactor of VSP4, promotes the oligomerization of VPS4 and stimulates its ATPase activity by 6- to 8-fold. From Saccharomyces cerevisiae (strain ATCC 204508 / S288c) (Baker's yeast).
    568..617     +  CDS            SET1 (fragment): solubility-enhancement tag derived from T7 phage gene 10B
    625..672     +  terminator     T7 terminator: transcription terminator for bacteriophage T7 RNA polymerase
    695..799     -  CDS            TcR (fragment): tetracycline efflux protein; tet; confers resistance to tetracycline
    856..879     -  promoter       tet promoter (fragment): E. coli promoter for tetracycline efflux protein gene
    996..1100    +  promoter       AmpR promoter: bla
   1101..1961    +  CDS            AmpR: β-lactamase; bla; confers resistance to ampicillin, carbenicillin, and related antibiotics
   2132..2720    +  rep_origin     ori: high-copy-number ColE1/pMB1/pBR322/pUC origin of replication
   2906..3045    -  misc_feature   bom: basis of mobility region from pBR322
   3147..3338    -  CDS            rop: Rop protein, which maintains plasmids at low copy number; rop
   3355..3735    +  CDS            YPB1_ECOLX: Protein predicted: Swiss-Prot protein existence level 4. From Escherichia coli.
   3977..4601    -  CDS            TcR (fragment): tetracycline efflux protein; tet; confers resistance to tetracycline
   4616..4637    -  protein_bind   CAP binding site: CAP binding activates transcription in the presence of cAMP. E. coli catabolite activator protein
   4650..5732    -  CDS            lacI: lac repressor; lacI; The lac repressor binds to the lac operator to inhibit transcription in E. coli. This inhibition can be relieved by adding lactose or isopropyl-β-D-thiogalactopyranoside (IPTG).
   5733..5810    -  promoter       lacI promoter: lacI
   5818..187     -  CDS            TcR (fragment) (across the origin): tetracycline efflux protein; tet; confers resistance to tetracycline
>Addgene plasmid #87739 | pET151-Vta1(280-330) S278C | addgene full sequence | sequence record 175364 | Addgene NGS Result
CAAGGAGATGGCGCCCAACAGTCCCCCGGCCACGGGGCCTGCCACCATACCCACGCCGAAACAAGCGCTC
ATGAGCCCGAAGTGGCGAGCCCGATCTTCCCCATCGGTGATGTCGGCGATATAGGCGCCAGCAACCGCAC
CTGTGGCGCCGGTGATGCCGGCCACGATGCGTCCGGCGTAGAGGATCGAGATCTCGATCCCGCGAAATTA
ATACGACTCACTATAGGGGAATTGTGAGCGGATAACAATTCCCCTCTAGAAATAATTTTGTTTAACTTTA
AGAAGGAGATATACATATGCATCATCACCATCACCATGGTAAGCCTATCCCTAACCCTCTCCTCGGTCTC
GATTCTACGGAAAACCTGTATTTTCAGGGATGCTATACAAAGGATGAGTTGACAAAAATTATGGACAGGG
CCAGTAAAATAGAGCAAATTCAAAAACTTGCCAAATACGCCATAAGCGCATTGAATTATGAAGACCTGCC
CACCGCCAAAGATGAGTTAACTAAGGCGTTGGATCTGTTAAATTCTATTTGACATATGAAGGGCGAGCTC
AGATCCGGCTGCTAACAAAGCCCGAAAGGAAGCTGAGTTGGCTGCTGCCACCGCTGAGCAATAACTAGCA
TAACCCCTTGGGGCCTCTAAACGGGTCTTGAGGGGTTTTTTGCTGAAAGGAGGAACTATATCCGGATATC
CCGCAAGAGGCCCGGCAGTACCGGCATAACCAAGCCTATGCCTACAGCATCCAGGGTGACGGTGCCGAGG
ATGACGATGAGCGCATTGTTAGATTTCATACACGGTGCCTGACTGCGTTAGCAATTTAACTGTGATAAAC
TACCGCATTAAAGCTAGCTTATCGATGATAAGCTGTCAAACATGAGAATTAATTCTTGAAGACGAAAGGG
CCTCGTGATACGCCTATTTTTATAGGTTAATGTCATGATAATAATGGTTTCTTAGACGTCAGGTGGCACT
TTTCGGGGAAATGTGCGCGGAACCCCTATTTGTTTATTTTTCTAAATACATTCAAATATGTATCCGCTCA
TGAGACAATAACCCTGATAAATGCTTCAATAATATTGAAAAAGGAAGAGTATGAGTATTCAACATTTCCG
TGTCGCCCTTATTCCCTTTTTTGCGGCATTTTGCCTTCCTGTTTTTGCTCACCCAGAAACGCTGGTGAAA
GTAAAAGATGCTGAAGATCAGTTGGGTGCACGAGTGGGTTACATCGAACTGGATCTCAACAGCGGTAAGA
TCCTTGAGAGTTTTCGCCCCGAAGAACGTTTTCCAATGATGAGCACTTTTAAAGTTCTGCTATGTGGCGC
GGTATTATCCCGTGTTGACGCCGGGCAAGAGCAACTCGGTCGCCGCATACACTATTCTCAGAATGACTTG
GTTGAGTACTCACCAGTCACAGAAAAGCATCTTACGGATGGCATGACAGTAAGAGAATTATGCAGTGCTG
CCATAACCATGAGTGATAACACTGCGGCCAACTTACTTCTGACAACGATCGGAGGACCGAAGGAGCTAAC
CGCTTTTTTGCACAACATGGGGGATCATGTAACTCGCCTTGATCGTTGGGAACCGGAGCTGAATGAAGCC
ATACCAAACGACGAGCGTGACACCACGATGCCTGCAGCAATGGCAACAACGTTGCGCAAACTATTAACTG
GCGAACTACTTACTCTAGCTTCCCGGCAACAATTAATAGACTGGATGGAGGCGGATAAAGTTGCAGGACC
ACTTCTGCGCTCGGCCCTTCCGGCTGGCTGGTTTATTGCTGATAAATCTGGAGCCGGTGAGCGTGGGTCT
CGCGGTATCATTGCAGCACTGGGGCCAGATGGTAAGCCCTCCCGTATCGTAGTTATCTACACGACGGGGA
GTCAGGCAACTATGGATGAACGAAATAGACAGATCGCTGAGATAGGTGCCTCACTGATTAAGCATTGGTA
ACTGTCAGACCAAGTTTACTCATATATACTTTAGATTGATTTAAAACTTCATTTTTAATTTAAAAGGATC
TAGGTGAAGATCCTTTTTGATAATCTCATGACCAAAATCCCTTAACGTGAGTTTTCGTTCCACTGAGCGT
CAGACCCCGTAGAAAAGATCAAAGGATCTTCTTGAGATCCTTTTTTTCTGCGCGTAATCTGCTGCTTGCA
AACAAAAAAACCACCGCTACCAGCGGTGGTTTGTTTGCCGGATCAAGAGCTACCAACTCTTTTTCCGAAG
GTAACTGGCTTCAGCAGAGCGCAGATACCAAATACTGTCCTTCTAGTGTAGCCGTAGTTAGGCCACCACT
TCAAGAACTCTGTAGCACCGCCTACATACCTCGCTCTGCTAATCCTGTTACCAGTGGCTGCTGCCAGTGG
CGATAAGTCGTGTCTTACCGGGTTGGACTCAAGACGATAGTTACCGGATAAGGCGCAGCGGTCGGGCTGA
ACGGGGGGTTCGTGCACACAGCCCAGCTTGGAGCGAACGACCTACACCGAACTGAGATACCTACAGCGTG
AGCTATGAGAAAGCGCCACGCTTCCCGAAGGGAGAAAGGCGGACAGGTATCCGGTAAGCGGCAGGGTCGG
AACAGGAGAGCGCACGAGGGAGCTTCCAGGGGGAAACGCCTGGTATCTTTATAGTCCTGTCGGGTTTCGC
CACCTCTGACTTGAGCGTCGATTTTTGTGATGCTCGTCAGGGGGGCGGAGCCTATGGAAAAACGCCAGCA
ACGCGGCCTTTTTACGGTTCCTGGCCTTTTGCTGGCCTTTTGCTCACATGTTCTTTCCTGCGTTATCCCC
TGATTCTGTGGATAACCGTATTACCGCCTTTGAGTGAGCTGATACCGCTCGCCGCAGCCGAACGACCGAG
CGCAGCGAGTCAGTGAGCGAGGAAGCGGAAGAGCGCCTGATGCGGTATTTTCTCCTTACGCATCTGTGCG
GTATTTCACACCGCAATGGTGCACTCTCAGTACAATCTGCTCTGATGCCGCATAGTTAAGCCAGTATACA
CTCCGCTATCGCTACGTGACTGGGTCATGGCTGCGCCCCGACACCCGCCAACACCCGCTGACGCGCCCTG
ACGGGCTTGTCTGCTCCCGGCATCCGCTTACAGACAAGCTGTGACCGTCTCCGGGAGCTGCATGTGTCAG
AGGTTTTCACCGTCATCACCGAAACGCGCGAGGCAGCTGCGGTAAAGCTCATCAGCGTGGTCGTGAAGCG
ATTCACAGATGTCTGCCTGTTCATCCGCGTCCAGCTCGTTGAGTTTCTCCAGAAGCGTTAATGTCTGGCT
TCTGATAAAGCGGGCCATGTTAAGGGCGGTTTTTTCCTGTTTGGTCACTGATGCCTCCGTGTAAGGGGGA
TTTCTGTTCATGGGGGTAATGATACCGATGAAACGAGAGAGGATGCTCACGATACGGGTTACTGATGATG
AACATGCCCGGTTACTGGAACGTTGTGAGGGTAAACAACTGGCGGTATGGATGCGGCGGGACCAGAGAAA
AATCACTCAGGGTCAATGCCAGCGCTTCGTTAATACAGATGTAGGTGTTCCACAGGGTAGCCAGCAGCAT
CCTGCGATGCAGATCCGGAACATAATGGTGCAGGGCGCTGACTTCCGCGTTTCCAGACTTTACGAAACAC
GGAAACCGAAGACCATTCATGTTGTTGCTCAGGTCGCAGACGTTTTGCAGCAGCAGTCGCTTCACGTTCG
CTCGCGTATCGGTGATTCATTCTGCTAACCAGTAAGGCAACCCCGCCAGCCTAGCCGGGTCCTCAACGAC
AGGAGCACGATCATGCGCACCCGTGGCCAGGACCCAACGCTGCCCGAGATGCGCCGCGTGCGGCTGCTGG
AGATGGCGGACGCGATGGATATGTTCTGCCAAGGGTTGGTTTGCGCATTCACAGTTCTCCGCAAGAATTG
ATTGGCTCCAATTCTTGGAGTGGTGAATCCGTTAGCGAGGTGCCGCCGGCTTCCATTCAGGTCGAGGTGG
CCCGGCTCCATGCACCGCGACGCAACGCGGGGAGGCAGACAAGGTATAGGGCGGCGCCTACAATCCATGC
CAACCCGTTCCATGTGCTCGCCGAGGCGGCATAAATCGCCGTGACGATCAGCGGTCCAATGATCGAAGTT
AGGCTGGTAAGAGCCGCGAGCGATCCTTGAAGCTGTCCCTGATGGTCGTCATCTACCTGCCTGGACAGCA
TGGCCTGCAACGCGGGCATCCCGATGCCGCCGGAAGCGAGAAGAATCATAATGGGGAAGGCCATCCAGCC
TCGCGTCGCGAACGCCAGCAAGACGTAGCCCAGCGCGTCGGCCGCCATGCCGGCGATAATGGCCTGCTTC
TCGCCGAAACGTTTGGTGGCGGGACCAGTGACGAAGGCTTGAGCGAGGGCGTGCAAGATTCCGAATACCG
CAAGCGACAGGCCGATCATCGTCGCGCTCCAGCGAAAGCGGTCCTCGCCGAAAATGACCCAGAGCGCTGC
CGGCACCTGTCCTACGAGTTGCATGATAAAGAAGACAGTCATAAGTGCGGCGACGATAGTCATGCCCCGC
GCCCACCGGAAGGAGCTGACTGGGTTGAAGGCTCTCAAGGGCATCGGTCGAGATCCCGGTGCCTAATGAG
TGAGCTAACTTACATTAATTGCGTTGCGCTCACTGCCCGCTTTCCAGTCGGGAAACCTGTCGTGCCAGCT
GCATTAATGAATCGGCCAACGCGCGGGGAGAGGCGGTTTGCGTATTGGGCGCCAGGGTGGTTTTTCTTTT
CACCAGTGAGACGGGCAACAGCTGATTGCCCTTCACCGCCTGGCCCTGAGAGAGTTGCAGCAAGCGGTCC
ACGCTGGTTTGCCCCAGCAGGCGAAAATCCTGTTTGATGGTGGTTAACGGCGGGATATAACATGAGCTGT
CTTCGGTATCGTCGTATCCCACTACCGAGATATCCGCACCAACGCGCAGCCCGGACTCGGTAATGGCGCG
CATTGCGCCCAGCGCCATCTGATCGTTGGCAACCAGCATCGCAGTGGGAACGATGCCCTCATTCAGCATT
TGCATGGTTTGTTGAAAACCGGACATGGCACTCCAGTCGCCTTCCCGTTCCGCTATCGGCTGAATTTGAT
TGCGAGTGAGATATTTATGCCAGCCAGCCAGACGCAGACGCGCCGAGACAGAACTTAATGGGCCCGCTAA
CAGCGCGATTTGCTGGTGACCCAATGCGACCAGATGCTCCACGCCCAGTCGCGTACCGTCTTCATGGGAG
AAAATAATACTGTTGATGGGTGTCTGGTCAGAGACATCAAGAAATAACGCCGGAACATTAGTGCAGGCAG
CTTCCACAGCAATGGCATCCTGGTCATCCAGCGGATAGTTAATGATCAGCCCACTGACGCGTTGCGCGAG
AAGATTGTGCACCGCCGCTTTACAGGCTTCGACGCCGCTTCGTTCTACCATCGACACCACCACGCTGGCA
CCCAGTTGATCGGCGCGAGATTTAATCGCCGCGACAATTTGCGACGGCGCGTGCAGGGCCAGACTGGAGG
TGGCAACGCCAATCAGCAACGACTGTTTGCCCGCCAGTTGTTGTGCCACGCGGTTGGGAATGTAATTCAG
CTCCGCCATCGCCGCTTCCACTTTTTCCCGCGTTTTCGCAGAAACGTGGCTGGCCTGGTTCACCACGCGG
GAAACGGTCTGATAAGAGACACCGGCATACTCTGCGACATCGTATAACGTTACTGGTTTCACATTCACCA
CCCTGAATTGACTCTCTTCCGGGCGCTATCATGCCATACCGCGAAAGGTTTTGCGCCATTCGATGGTGTC
CGGGATCTCGACGCTCTCCCTTATGCGACTCCTGCATTAGGAAGCAGCCCAGTAGTAGGTTGAGGCCGTT
GAGCACCGCCGCCGCAAGGAATGGTGCATG
